>Addgene plasmid #19663 | pGC381 | depositor full sequence | sequence record 9295 | Author sequence
AAGCTTGCATGCCTGCAGGTCGACTCTAGACCGCGGTTTTGGCGCGGATCCACTAGTTCTAGCTTCAAAA
GCGCTCTGAAGTTCCTATACTTTCTAGAGAATAGGAACTTCGGAATAGGAACTTCAAGATCCCCGGTAGA
AAAAATGAGTAAAGGAGAAGAACTTTTCACTGGAGTTGTCCCAATTCTTGTTGAATTAGATGGTGATGTT
AATGGGCACAAATTTTCTGTCAGTGGAGAGGGTGAAGGTGATGCAACATACGGAAAACTTACCCTTAAAT
TTATTTGCACTACTGGAAAACTACCTGTTCCATGGGTAAGTTTAAACATATATATACTAACTAACCCTGA
TTATTTAAATTTTCAGCCAACACTTGTCACTACTTTCTCATGGGGCGTTCAATGCTTCTCGAGATACCCA
GATCATATGAAACAGCATGACTTTTTCAAGAGTGCCATGCCCGAAGGTTATGTACAGGAAAGAACTATAT
TTTTCAAAGATGACGGGAACTACAAGACACGTAAGTTTAAACAGTTCGGTACTAACTAACCATACATATT
TAAATTTTCAGGTGCTGAAGTCAAGTTTGAAGGTGATACCCTTGTTAATAGAATCGAGTTAAAAGGTATT
GATTTTAAAGAAGATGGAAACATTCTTGGACACAAATTGGAATACAACTATATTTCACACAACGTATACA
TCACTGCCGACAAACAAAAGAATGGGATCAAAGCGGTAAGTTTAAACATGATTTTACTAACTAACTAATC
TGATTTAAATTTTCAGAACTTCAAAATTAGACACAACATTGAAGATGGAAGCGTTCAACTAGCAGACCAT
TATCAACAAAATACTCCAATTGGCGATGGCCCTGTCCTTTTACCAGACAACCATTACCTGTCCACACAAT
CTGCCCTTTCGAAAGATCCCAACGAAAAGAGAGACCACATGGTCCTTCTTGAGTTTGTAACAGCTGCTGG
GATTACACATGGCATGGATGAACTATACAAATAGCATTCGTAGAATTGTAAGTTTAAACTTTCTCATACT
AACTAACGCGCTCTATTTAAATTTTCAGAATTCGCTAGCCGGCCATACAAGTAATCCGGATGATCGACGC
CAACGTCGTTGAATTTTCAAATTTTAAATACTGAATATTTGTTTTTTTTCCTATTATTTATTTATTCTCT
TTGTGTTTTTTTTCTTGCTTTCTAAAAAATTAATTCAATCCAAATCTAAACATGAGCGGTTTTTTTTCTC
TTTCCGTCTCCCAATTCGTATTCCGCTCCTCTCATCTGAACACAATGTGCAAGTTTATTTATCTTCTCGC
TTTCATTTCATTAGGACGTGGGGGGAATTGGTGGAAGGGGGAAACACACAAAAGGATGATGGAAATGAAA
TAAGGACACACAATATGCAACAACATTCAATTCAGAAATATGGAGGAAGGTTTAAAAGAAAACATAAAAA
TATATAGAGGAGGAAGGAAAACTAGTAAAAAATAAGCAAAGAAATTAGGCGAACGATGAGAATTGTCCTC
GCTTGGGCCCTTTCGTCTCGCGCGTTTCGGTGATGACGGTGAAAACCTCTGACACATGCAGCTCCCGGAG
ACGGTCACAGCTTGTCTGTAAGCGGATGCCGGGAGCAGACAAGCCCGTCAGGGCGCGTCAGCGGGTGTTG
GCGGGTGTCGGGGCTGGCTTAACTATGCGGCATCAGAGCAGATTGTACTGAGAGTGCACCATATGCGGTG
TGAAATACCGCACAGATGCGTAAGGAGAAAATACCGCATCAGGCGGCCTTAAGGGCCTCGTGATACGCCT
ATTTTTATAGGTTAATGTCATGATAATAATGGTTTCTTAGACGTCAGGTGGCACTTTTCGGGGAAATGTG
CGCGGAACCCCTATTTGTTTATTTTTCTAAATACATTCAAATATGTATCCGCTCATGAGACAATAACCCT
GATAAATGCTTCAATAATATTGAAAAAGGAAGAGTATGAGTATTCAACATTTCCGTGTCGCCCTTATTCC
CTTTTTTGCGGCATTTTGCCTTCCTGTTTTTGCTCACCCAGAAACGCTGGTGAAAGTAAAAGATGCTGAA
GATCAGTTGGGTGCACGAGTGGGTTACATCGAACTGGATCTCAACAGCGGTAAGATCCTTGAGAGTTTTC
GCCCCGAAGAACGTTTTCCAATGATGAGCACTTTTAAAGTTCTGCTATGTGGCGCGGTATTATCCCGTAT
TGACGCCGGGCAAGAGCAACTCGGTCGCCGCATACACTATTCTCAGAATGACTTGGTTGAGTACTCACCA
GTCACAGAAAAGCATCTTACGGATGGCATGACAGTAAGAGAATTATGCAGTGCTGCCATAACCATGAGTG
ATAACACTGCGGCCAACTTACTTCTGACAACGATCGGAGGACCGAAGGAGCTAACCGCTTTTTTGCACAA
CATGGGGGATCATGTAACTCGCCTTGATCGTTGGGAACCGGAGCTGAATGAAGCCATACCAAACGACGAG
CGTGACACCACGATGCCTGTAGCAATGGCAACAACGTTGCGCAAACTATTAACTGGCGAACTACTTACTC
TAGCTTCCCGGCAACAATTAATAGACTGGATGGAGGCGGATAAAGTTGCAGGACCACTTCTGCGCTCGGC
CCTTCCGGCTGGCTGGTTTATTGCTGATAAATCTGGAGCCGGTGAGCGTGGGTCTCGCGGTATCATTGCA
GCACTGGGGCCAGATGGTAAGCCCTCCCGTATCGTAGTTATCTACACGACGGGGAGTCAGGCAACTATGG
ATGAACGAAATAGACAGATCGCTGAGATAGGTGCCTCACTGATTAAGCATTGGTAACTGTCAGACCAAGT
TTACTCATATATACTTTAGATTGATTTAAAACTTCATTTTTAATTTAAAAGGATCTAGGTGAAGATCCTT
TTTGATAATCTCATGACCAAAATCCCTTAACGTGAGTTTTCGTTCCACTGAGCGTCAGACCCCGTAGAAA
AGATCAAAGGATCTTCTTGAGATCCTTTTTTTCTGCGCGTAATCTGCTGCTTGCAAACAAAAAAACCACC
GCTACCAGCGGTGGTTTGTTTGCCGGATCAAGAGCTACCAACTCTTTTTCCGAAGGTAACTGGCTTCAGC
AGAGCGCAGATACCAAATACTGTCCTTCTAGTGTAGCCGTAGTTAGGCCACCACTTCAAGAACTCTGTAG
CACCGCCTACATACCTCGCTCTGCTAATCCTGTTACCAGTGGCTGCTGCCAGTGGCGATAAGTCGTGTCT
TACCGGGTTGGACTCAAGACGATAGTTACCGGATAAGGCGCAGCGGTCGGGCTGAACGGGGGGTTCGTGC
ACACAGCCCAGCTTGGAGCGAACGACCTACACCGAACTGAGATACCTACAGCGTGAGCATTGAGAAAGCG
CCACGCTTCCCGAAGGGAGAAAGGCGGACAGGTATCCGGTAAGCGGCAGGGTCGGAACAGGAGAGCGCAC
GAGGGAGCTTCCAGGGGGAAACGCCTGGTATCTTTATAGTCCTGTCGGGTTTCGCCACCTCTGACTTGAG
CGTCGATTTTTGTGATGCTCGTCAGGGGGGCGGAGCCTATGGAAAAACGCCAGCAACGCGGCCTTTTTAC
GGTTCCTGGCCTTTTGCTGGCCTTTTGCTCACATGTTCTTTCCTGCGTTATCCCCTGATTCTGTGGATAA
CCGTATTACCGCCTTTGAGTGAGCTGATACCGCTCGCCGCAGCCGAACGACCGAGCGCAGCGAGTCAGTG
AGCGAGGAAGCGGAAGAGCGCCCAATACGCAAACCGCCTCTCCCCGCGCGTTGGCCGATTCATTAATGCA
GCTGGCACGACAGGTTTCCCGACTGGAAAGCGGGCAGTGAGCGCAACGCAATTAATGTGAGTTAGCTCAC
TCATTAGGCACCCCAGGCTTTACACTTTATGCTTCCGGCTCGTATGTTGTGTGGAATTGTGAGCGGATAA
CAATTTCACACAGGAAACAGCTATGACCATGATTACGCCAAGCTGTAAGTTTAAACATGATCTTACTAAC
TAACTATTCTCATTTAAATTTTCAGAGCTTAAAAATGGCTGAAATCACTCACAACGATGGATACGCTAAC
AACTTGGAAATGAAAT
Features (pLannotate 1.2.2; 13 found; start..end, strand, type, name):
      1..30      -  misc_feature   MCS (fragment): pUC18/19 multiple cloning site
     46..62      -  misc_feature   MCS (fragment): pBluescript multiple cloning site
     78..125     -  protein_bind   FRT: FLP-mediated recombination occurs in the 8-bp core sequence TCTAGAAA (Turan and Bode, 2011). FLP recombinase from the Saccharomyces cerevisiae 2μ plasmid
    145..1011    +  CDS            W7: W7 is a basic (constitutively fluorescent) cyan fluorescent protein published in 1996, derived from Aequorea victoria.
   1557..1592    +  CDS            rop (fragment): Rop protein, which maintains plasmids at low copy number; rop
   1694..1793    +  misc_feature   bom (fragment): basis of mobility region from pBR322
   1891..1995    +  promoter       AmpR promoter: bla
   1996..2856    +  CDS            AmpR: β-lactamase; bla; confers resistance to ampicillin, carbenicillin, and related antibiotics
   3027..3615    +  rep_origin     ori: high-copy-number ColE1/pMB1/pBR322/pUC origin of replication
   3798..3890    +  CDS            lacI (fragment): lac repressor; lacI; The lac repressor binds to the lac operator to inhibit transcription in E. coli. This inhibition can be relieved by adding lactose or isopropyl-β-D-thiogalactopyranoside (IPTG).
   3903..3924    +  protein_bind   CAP binding site: CAP binding activates transcription in the presence of cAMP. E. coli catabolite activator protein
   3939..3969    +  promoter       lac promoter: promoter for the E. coli lac operon
   3977..3993    +  protein_bind   lac operator: The lac repressor binds to the lac operator to inhibit transcription in E. coli. This inhibition can be relieved by adding lactose or isopropyl-β-D-thiogalactopyranoside (IPTG). lac repressor encoded by lacI
