[The description below was written by a language model from this plasmid's Addgene catalogue record and pLannotate feature annotations shown in this document.]
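Description:
pGC381 is a small (about 4.1 kb) C. elegans expression plasmid belonging to a FLP/FRT "FLP-Out" toolkit for controlled gene expression in the worm, built on the pGC307 backbone. It is propagated in E. coli as a high-copy plasmid through a ColE1/pUC-type origin and selected with ampicillin via the bla (AmpR) gene and its own promoter. The remaining bacterial annotations (fragments of rop, bom and lacI, plus the CAP site, lac promoter and lac operator next to residual pUC and pBluescript polylinker sequence) are ordinary cloning-vector remnants rather than functional parts of the worm cassette.

The insert is recorded as "<*-CFP::let-858(3')". In the feature table this corresponds to a single FRT site, the target of the S. cerevisiae 2μ FLP recombinase, placed just upstream of a cyan fluorescent protein coding sequence (annotated as the W7 variant derived from Aequorea victoria GFP). The annotated CFP region is somewhat longer than a typical fluorescent protein reading frame, which may reflect introns, though the record does not say so. The let-858 3' region named in the insert is not annotated, but would presumably lie in the unannotated stretch downstream of CFP, where it would supply the 3' UTR. No worm promoter is annotated or listed, and only one FRT is present, so the plasmid appears to be a modular building block rather than a complete FLP-Out cassette. In such designs, an FRT-flanked stop or marker segment separates a promoter from a downstream reporter, and FLP-mediated excision brings them together to switch expression on. The record does not explain the "<*" notation or how this piece is combined with others.
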