Addgene plasmid #19663: pGC381
Depositing lab: Jane Hubbard. Depositing organization: NYU Grossman School of Medicine. Publication: A "FLP-Out" system for controlled gene expression in Caenorhabditis elegans. Voutev R, Hubbard EJ. Genetics. 2008 Sep;180(1):103-19. doi: 10.1534/genetics.108.090274. PubMed 18723890.
Backbone
  Vector backbone: pGC307
  Vector type: Worm Expression ; FLP/FRT
Growth in bacteria
  Bacterial resistance: Ampicillin, 100 μg/mL
  Growth temperature: 37°C
  Growth strain: DH5alpha
  Copy number: High Copy
Gene/Insert
  Gene/Insert name: <*-CFP::let-858(3’)
  Species: C. elegans (nematode), S. cerevisiae (budding yeast); A. victoria
  Cloning method: Restriction Enzyme
  Sequencing primers: 5′ M13R
Terms and licenses: Academic/Nonprofit Terms; Industry Terms: Not Available to Industry
How to cite: pGC381 was a gift from Jane Hubbard (Addgene plasmid # 19663 ; http://n2t.net/addgene:19663 ; RRID:Addgene_19663)
