>Addgene plasmid #19663 | pGC381 | addgene partial sequence | sequence record 25488 | 19663 with M13R
GATCTTACTAACTAACTATTCTCATTTAAATTTTCAGAGCTTAAAAATGGCTGAAATCACTCACAACGAT
GGATACGCTAACAACTTGGAAATGAAATAAGCTTGCATGCCTGCAGGTCGACTCTAGACCGCGGTTTTGG
CGCGGATCCACTAGTTCTAGCTTCAAAAGCGCTCTGAAGTTCCTATACTTTCTAGAGAATAGGAACTTCG
GAATAGGAACTTCAAGATCCCCGGTAGAAAAAATGAGTAAAGGAGAAGAACTTTTCACTGGAGTTGTCCC
AATTCTTGTTGAATTAGATGGTGATGTTAATGGGCACAAATTTTCTGTCAGTGGAGAGGGTGAAGGTGAT
GCAACATACGGAAAACTTACCCTTAAATTTATTTGCACTACTGGAAAACTACCTGTTCCATGGGTAAGTT
TAAACATATATATACTAACTAACCCTGATTATTTAAATTTTCAGCCAACACTTGTCACTACTTTCTCATG
GGGCGTTCAATGCTTCTCGAGATACCCAGATCATATGAAACAGCATGACTTTTTCAAGAGTGCCATGCCC
GAAGGTTATGTACAGGAAAGAACTATATTTTT
